>Addgene plasmid #58397 | pCMV-HA-hIFITM3 | addgene full sequence | sequence record 424511 | Addgene NGS Result
TGCGTATTGGGCGCTCTTCCGCTTCCTCGCTCACTGACTCGCTGCGCTCGGTCGTTCGGCTGCGGCGAGC
GGTATCAGCTCACTCAAAGGCGGTAATACGGTTATCCACAGAATCAGGGGATAACGCAGGAAAGAACATG
TGAGCAAAAGGCCAGCAAAAGGCCAGGAACCGTAAAAAGGCCGCGTTGCTGGCGTTTTTCCATAGGCTCC
GCCCCCCTGACGAGCATCACAAAAATCGACGCTCAAGTCAGAGGTGGCGAAACCCGACAGGACTATAAAG
ATACCAGGCGTTTCCCCCTGGAAGCTCCCTCGTGCGCTCTCCTGTTCCGACCCTGCCGCTTACCGGATAC
CTGTCCGCCTTTCTCCCTTCGGGAAGCGTGGCGCTTTCTCATAGCTCACGCTGTAGGTATCTCAGTTCGG
TGTAGGTCGTTCGCTCCAAGCTGGGCTGTGTGCACGAACCCCCCGTTCAGCCCGACCGCTGCGCCTTATC
CGGTAACTATCGTCTTGAGTCCAACCCGGTAAGACACGACTTATCGCCACTGGCAGCAGCCACTGGTAAC
AGGATTAGCAGAGCGAGGTATGTAGGCGGTGCTACAGAGTTCTTGAAGTGGTGGCCTAACTACGGCTACA
CTAGAAGAACAGTATTTGGTATCTGCGCTCTGCTGAAGCCAGTTACCTTCGGAAAAAGAGTTGGTAGCTC
TTGATCCGGCAAACAAACCACCGCTGGTAGCGGTGGTTTTTTTGTTTGCAAGCAGCAGATTACGCGCAGA
AAAAAAGGATCTCAAGAAGATCCTTTGATCTTTTCTACGGGGTCTGACGCTCAGTGGAACGAAAACTCAC
GTTAAGGGATTTTGGTCATGAGATTATCAAAAAGGATCTTCACCTAGATCCTTTTAAATTAAAAATGAAG
TTTTAAATCAATCTAAAGTATATATGAGTAAACTTGGTCTGACAGTTACCAATGCTTAATCAGTGAGGCA
CCTATCTCAGCGATCTGTCTATTTCGTTCATCCATAGTTGCCTGACTCCCCGTCGTGTAGATAACTACGA
TACGGGAGGGCTTACCATCTGGCCCCAGTGCTGCAATGATACCGCGAGACCCACGCTCACCGGCTCCAGA
TTTATCAGCAATAAACCAGCCAGCCGGAAGGGCCGAGCGCAGAAGTGGTCCTGCAACTTTATCCGCCTCC
ATCCAGTCTATTAATTGTTGCCGGGAAGCTAGAGTAAGTAGTTCGCCAGTTAATAGTTTGCGCAACGTTG
TTGCCATTGCTACAGGCATCGTGGTGTCACGCTCGTCGTTTGGTATGGCTTCATTCAGCTCCGGTTCCCA
ACGATCAAGGCGAGTTACATGATCCCCCATGTTGTGCAAAAAAGCGGTTAGCTCCTTCGGTCCTCCGATC
GTTGTCAGAAGTAAGTTGGCCGCAGTGTTATCACTCATGGTTATGGCAGCACTGCATAATTCTCTTACTG
TCATGCCATCCGTAAGATGCTTTTCTGTGACTGGTGAGTACTCAACCAAGTCATTCTGAGAATAGTGTAT
GCGGCGACCGAGTTGCTCTTGCCCGGCGTCAATACGGGATAATACCGCGCCACATAGCAGAACTTTAAAA
GTGCTCATCATTGGAAAACGTTCTTCGGGGCGAAAACTCTCAAGGATCTTACCGCTGTTGAGATCCAGTT
CGATGTAACCCACTCGTGCACCCAACTGATCTTCAGCATCTTTTACTTTCACCAGCGTTTCTGGGTGAGC
AAAAACAGGAAGGCAAAATGCCGCAAAAAAGGGAATAAGGGCGACACGGAAATGTTGAATACTCATACTC
TTCCTTTTTCAATATTATTGAAGCATTTATCAGGGTTATTGTCTCATGAGCGGATACATATTTGAATGTA
TTTAGAAAAATAAACAAATAGGGGTTCCGCGCACATTTCCCCGAAAAGTGCCACCTGACGTCTAAGAAAC
CATTATTATCATGACATTAACCTATAAAAATAGGCGTATCACGAGGCCCTTTCGTCTCGCGCGTTTCGGT
GATGACGGTGAAAACCTCTGACACATGCAGCTCCCGGAGACGGTCACAGCTTGTCTGTAAGCGGATGCCG
GGAGCAGACAAGCCCGTCAGGGCGCGTCAGCGGGTGTTGGCGGGTGTCGGGGCTGGCTTAACTATGCGGC
ATCAGAGCAGATTGTACTGAGAGTGCACCATATGCGGTGTGAAATACCGCACAGATGCGTAAGGAGAAAA
TACCGCATCAGGCGCCATTCGCCATTCAGGCTGCGCAACTGTTGGGAAGGGCGATCGGTGCGGGCCTCTT
CGCTATTACGCCAGCTGGCGAAAGGGGGATGTGCTGCAAGGCGATTAAGTTGGGTAACGCCAGGGTTTTC
CCAGTCACGACGTTGTAAAACGACGGCCAGTGAGTTCGAGCTTGCATGCCTGCAGGTCGTTACATAACTT
ACGGTAAATGGCCCGCCTGGCTGACCGCCCAACGACCCCCGCCCATTGACGTCAATAATGACGTATGTTC
CCATAGTAACGCCAATAGGGACTTTCCATTGACGTCAATGGGTGGAGTATTTACGGTAAACTGCCCACTT
GGCAGTACATCAAGTGTATCATATGCCAAGTACGCCCCCTATTGACGTCAATGACGGTAAATGGCCCGCC
TGGCATTATGCCCAGTACATGACCTTATGGGACTTTCCTACTTGGCAGTACATCTACGTATTAGTCATCG
CTATTACCATGGTGATGCGGTTTTGGCAGTACATCAATGGGCGTGGATAGCGGTTTGACTCACGGGGATT
TCCAAGTCTCCACCCCATTGACGTCAATGGGAGTTTGTTTTGGCACCAAAATCAACGGGACTTTCCAAAA
TGTCGTAACAACTCCGCCCCATTGACGCAAATGGGCGGTAGGCGTGTACGGTGGGAGGTCTATATAAGCA
GAGCTCGTTTAGTGAACCGTCAGATCGCCTGGAGACGCCATCCACGCTGTTTTGACCTCCATAGAAGACA
CCGGGACCGATCCAGCCTCCGGACTCTAGAGGATCCGGTACTAGAGGAACTGAAAAACCAGAAAGTTAAC
TGGTAAGTTTAGTCTTTTTGTCTTTTATTTCAGGTCCCGGATCCGGTGGTGGTGCAAATCAAAGAACTGC
TCCTCAGTGGATGTTGCCTTTACTTCTAGGCCTGTACGGAAGTGTTACTTCTGCTCTAAAAGCTGCGGAA
TTGTACCCGCGGGCCCACCATGTACCCATACGATGTTCCAGATTACGCTCTTATGGCCATGGAGGCCCGA
ATTCCCATGAATCACACTGTCCAAACCTTCTTCTCTCCTGTCAACAGTGGCCAGCCCCCCAACTATGAGA
TGCTCAAGGAGGAGCACGAGGTGGCTGTGCTGGGGGCGCCCCACAACCCTGCTCCCCCGACGTCCACCGT
GATCCACATCCGCAGCGAGACCTCCGTGCCCGACCATGTCGTCTGGTCCCTGTTCAACACCCTCTTCATG
AACCCCTGCTGCCTGGGCTTCATAGCATTCGCCTACTCCGTGAAGTCTAGGGACAGGAAGATGGTTGGCG
ACGTGACCGGGGCCCAGGCCTATGCCTCCACCGCCAAGTGCCTGAACATCTGGGCCCTGATTCTGGGCAT
CCTCATGACCATTCTGCTCATCGTCATCCCAGTGCTGATCTTCCAGGCCTATGGATAGGTCGACCGAGAT
CTCTCGAGGTACCGCGGCCGCGGGGATCCAGACATGATAAGATACATTGATGAGTTTGGACAAACCACAA
CTAGAATGCAGTGAAAAAAATGCTTTATTTGTGAAATTTGTGATGCTATTGCTTTATTTGTAACCATTAT
AAGCTGCAATAAACAAGTTAACAACAACAATTGCATTCATTTTATGTTTCAGGTTCAGGGGGAGGTGTGG
GAGGTTTTTTCGGATCCTCTAGAGTCGATCTGCAGGCATGCTAGCTTGGCGTAATCATGGTCATAGCTGT
TTCCTGTGTGAAATTGTTATCCGCTCACAATTCCACACAACATACGAGCCGGAAGCATAAAGTGTAAAGC
CTGGGGTGCCTAATGAGTGAGCTAACTCACATTAATTGCGTTGCGCTCACTGCCCGCTTTCCAGTCGGGA
AACCTGTCGTGCCAGCTGCATTAATGAATCGGCCAACGCGCGGGGAGAGGCGGTT
Features (pLannotate 1.2.2; 17 found; start..end, strand, type, name):
    197..785     -  rep_origin     ori: high-copy-number ColE1/pMB1/pBR322/pUC origin of replication
    956..1816    -  CDS            AmpR: β-lactamase; bla; confers resistance to ampicillin, carbenicillin, and related antibiotics
   1817..1921    -  promoter       AmpR promoter: bla
   2016..2051    +  CDS            rop (fragment): Rop protein, which maintains plasmids at low copy number; rop
   2153..2252    +  misc_feature   bom (fragment): basis of mobility region from pBR322
   2258..2413    -  CDS            lacZα (fragment): LacZα fragment of β-galactosidase; lacZ fragment
   2419..2439    -  misc_feature   MCS (fragment): pUC18/19 multiple cloning site
   2438..2741    +  enhancer       CMV enhancer: human cytomegalovirus immediate early enhancer
   2742..2945    +  promoter       CMV promoter: human cytomegalovirus (CMV) immediate early promoter
   3083..3179    +  intron         SV40 intron: modified SV40 intron with splice donor and acceptor sites
   3243..3269    +  CDS            3xHA (fragment): three tandem HA epitope tags
   3297..3695    +  CDS            IFITM3: IFM3_HUMAN - Experimental evidence at protein level: Swiss-Prot protein existence level 1. IFN-induced antiviral protein which disrupts intracellular cholesterol homeostasis. Inhibits the entry of viruses to the host cell cytoplasm by preventing viral fusion with cholesterol depleted endosomes. May inactivate new enveloped viruses which buds out of the infected cell, by letting them go out with a cholesterol depleted membrane. Active against multiple viruses, including influenza A virus, SARS coronaviruses (SARS-CoV and SARS-CoV-2), Marburg virus (MARV), Ebola virus (EBOV), Dengue virus (DNV),
   3735..3869    -  polyA_signal   SV40 poly(A) signal: SV40 polyadenylation signal
   4004..4020    -  protein_bind   lac operator: The lac repressor binds to the lac operator to inhibit transcription in E. coli. This inhibition can be relieved by adding lactose or isopropyl-β-D-thiogalactopyranoside (IPTG). lac repressor encoded by lacI
   4028..4058    -  promoter       lac promoter: promoter for the E. coli lac operon
   4073..4094    -  protein_bind   CAP binding site: CAP binding activates transcription in the presence of cAMP. E. coli catabolite activator protein
   4107..14      -  CDS            lacI (fragment) (across the origin): lac repressor; lacI; The lac repressor binds to the lac operator to inhibit transcription in E. coli. This inhibition can be relieved by adding lactose or isopropyl-β-D-thiogalactopyranoside (IPTG).
