[The description below was written by a language model from this plasmid's Addgene catalogue record and pLannotate feature annotations shown in this document.]
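Description:
pCMV-HA-hIFITM3 is a mammalian expression plasmid built on the commercial pCMV-HA backbone and carrying the human IFITM3 coding sequence fused to an N-terminal HA epitope tag. It is propagated in E. coli as a high-copy plasmid through a ColE1/pUC-type origin of replication and is selected with ampicillin via the β-lactamase gene and its native promoter. The feature table also picks up short remnants of pUC/pBR322-derived sequence (fragments of lacZα, lacI, rop and bom, plus the lac promoter, operator and CAP site). These are backbone leftovers with no role in the expression cassette. No mammalian selection marker is annotated, so the plasmid appears suited to transient transfection. The catalogue lists a total size of about 4.2 kb, slightly larger than the 4,185 nt sequenced record.

The expression cassette is driven by the human cytomegalovirus immediate-early enhancer and promoter, followed by a modified SV40 intron whose splicing generally improves transcript processing and expression. Downstream lies the HA tag, annotated as a fragment of a 3xHA element whose length corresponds to a single HA epitope. It is followed by the IFITM3 open reading frame, cloned between EcoRI and SalI sites that remain intact. An SV40 polyadenylation signal sits after the insert, although the annotation places it on the reverse strand.

IFITM3 is an interferon-induced transmembrane protein that restricts entry of many enveloped viruses, including influenza A virus. The HA tag allows detection or immunoprecipitation of the overexpressed protein. The associated work concerns S-palmitoylation of IFITM3 and its contribution to antiviral activity, so the plasmid serves as a wild-type expression construct for such studies.
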