Addgene plasmid #58397: pCMV-HA-hIFITM3
Purpose: Expressed human IFITM3 with an N-terminal HA tag in mammalian cells
Depositing lab: Howard Hang & Jacob Yount. Depositing organization: Rockefeller University. Publication: Palmitoylome profiling reveals S-palmitoylation-dependent antiviral activity of IFITM3. Yount JS, Moltedo B, Yang YY, Charron G, Moran TM, Lopez CB, Hang HC. Nat Chem Biol. 2010 Aug;6(8):610-4. doi: 10.1038/nchembio.405. Epub 2010 Jul 4. PubMed 20601941.
Backbone
  Vector backbone: pCMV-HA
  Backbone manufacturer: clontech
  Backbone size w/o insert (bp): 3800
  Total vector size (bp): 4211
  Vector type: Mammalian Expression
Growth in bacteria
  Bacterial resistance: Ampicillin, 100 μg/mL
  Growth temperature: 37°C
  Growth strain: DH5alpha
  Copy number: High Copy
Gene/Insert
  Gene/Insert name: IFITM3
  Species: H. sapiens (human)
  Entrez Gene: IFITM3 (a.k.a. 1-8U, DSPA2b, IP15)
  Promoter: CMV IE
  Tag / fusion protein: HA (N terminal on backbone)
  Cloning method: Restriction Enzyme; 5′ cloning site EcoRI (not destroyed); 3′ cloning site SalI (not destroyed)
  Sequencing primers: 5′ GATCCGGTACTAGAGGAACTGAAAAAC
Terms and licenses: Academic/Nonprofit Terms; Industry Terms: Not Available to Industry
How to cite: pCMV-HA-hIFITM3 was a gift from Howard Hang & Jacob Yount (Addgene plasmid # 58397 ; http://n2t.net/addgene:58397 ; RRID:Addgene_58397)
