>Addgene plasmid #58397 | pCMV-HA-hIFITM3 | addgene partial sequence | sequence record 95792 | pcDL-F 5'-GTTGCCTTTACTTCTAGGCCT-3'
CGCGGGCCCACCATGTACCCATACGATGTTCCAGATTACGCTCTTATGGCCATGGAGGCCCGAATTCCCA
TGAATCACACTGTCCAAACCTTCTTCTCTCCTGTCAACAGTGGCCAGCCCCCCAACTATGAGATGCTCAA
GGAGGAGCACGAGGTGGCTGTGCTGGGGGCGCCCCACAACCCTGCTCCCCCGACGTCCACCGTGATCCAC
ATCCGCAGCGAGACCTCCGTGCCCGACCATGTCGTCTGGTCCCTGTTCAACACCCTCTTCATGAACCCCT
GCTGCCTGGGCTTCATAGCATTCGCCTACTCCGTGAAGTCTAGGGACAGGAAGATGGTTGGCGACGTGAC
CGGGGCCCAGGCCTATGCCTCCACCGCCAAGTGCCTGAACATCTGGGCCCTGATTCTGGGCATCCTCATG
ACCATTCTGCTCATCGTCATCCCAGTGCTGATCTTCCAGGCCTATGGATAGGTCGACCGAGATCTCTCGA
GGTACCGCGGCCGCGGGGATCCAGACATGATAAGATACATTGATGAGTTTGGACAAACCACAACTAGAAT
GCAGTGAAAAAAATGCTTTATTTGTGAAATTTGTGATGCTATTGCTTTATTTGTAACCATTATAAGCTGC
AATAAACAAGTTAACAACAACAATTGCATTCATTTTATGTTTCAGGTTCAGGGGGAGGTGTGGGAGGTTT
TTTCGGATCCTCTAGAGTCGATCTGCAGGCATGCTAGCTTGGCGTAATCATGGTCATA
