>Addgene plasmid #58397 | pCMV-HA-hIFITM3 | addgene partial sequence | sequence record 95795 | EBV-rev 5'-GTGGTTTGTCCAAACTCATC-3'
TGTCTGGATCCCCGCGGCCGCGGTACCTCGAGAGATCTCGGTCGACCTATCCATAGGCCTGGAAGATCAG
CACTGGGATGACGATGAGCAGAATGGTCATGAGGATGCCCAGAATCAGGGCCCAGATGTTCAGGCACTTG
GCGGTGGAGGCATAGGCCTGGGCCCCGGTCACGTCGCCAACCATCTTCCTGTCCCTAGACTTCACGGAGT
AGGCGAATGCTATGAAGCCCAGGCAGCAGGGGTTCATGAAGAGGGTGTTGAACAGGGACCAGACGACATG
GTCGGGCACGGAGGTCTCGCTGCGGATGTGGATCACGGTGGACGTCGGGGGAGCAGGGTTGTGGGGCGCC
CCCAGCACAGCCACCTCGTGCTCCTCCTTGAGCATCTCATAGTTGGGGGGCTGGCCACTGTTGACAGGAG
AGAAGAAGGTTTGGACAGTGTGATTCATGGGAATTCGGGCCTCCATGGCCATAAGAGCGTAATCTGGAAC
ATCGTATGGGTACATGGTGGGCCCGCGGGTACAATTCCGCAGCTTTTAGAGCAGAAGTAACACTTCCGTA
CAGGCCTAGAAGTAAAGGCAACATCCACTGAGGAGCAGTTCTTTGATTTGCACCACCACCGGATCCGGGA
CCTGAAATAAAAGACAAAAAGACTAAACTTACCAGTTAACTTTCTGGTTTTTCAGTTCCTCTAGTACCGG
ATCCTCTAGAGTCCGGAGGCTGGATCGGTCCCGGTGTCTTCTATGGAGGTCAAAACAGCGTGGATGGCGT
CTCCAGGCGATCTGACGGTTCACTAAACGAGCTCTGCTTATATAGACCTCCCACCGTACACGCCTACCGC
CCATTTGCGTCAATGGGGCGGAGTTGTTACGACATTTTGGAAAGTCCCGTTGATTTTGGTGCCAAAACAA
ACTCCCATTGACGTCAATGGGGTGGAGACTTGGAAATCCCCGTGAGTCAAACCGCTATCCACGCCCATTG
ATGTACTGCCAAA
